>Addgene plasmid #211980 | pKLV2-U6gRNA5(POU5F1_g1)-PGKpuroBFP-W | addgene full sequence | sequence record 420005 | Addgene NGS Result
GTCAATAATGACGTATGTTCCCATAGTAACGCCAATAGGGACTTTCCATTGACGTCAATGGGTGGAGTAT
TTACGGTAAACTGCCCACTTGGCAGTACATCAAGTGTATCATATGCCAAGTACGCCCCCTATTGACGTCA
ATGACGGTAAATGGCCCGCCTGGCATTATGCCCAGTACATGACCTTATGGGACTTTCCTACTTGGCAGTA
CATCTACGTATTAGTCATCGCTATTACCATGGTGATGCGGTTTTGGCAGTACATCAATGGGCGTGGATAG
CGGTTTGACTCACGGGGATTTCCAAGTCTCCACCCCATTGACGTCAATGGGAGTTTGTTTTGGCACCAAA
ATCAACGGGACTTTCCAAAATGTCGTAACAACTCCGCCCCATTGACGCAAATGGGCGGTAGGCGTGTACG
GTGGGAGGTCTATATAAGCAGCGCGTTTTGCCTGTACTGGGTCTCTCTGGTTAGACCAGATCTGAGCCTG
GGAGCTCTCTGGCTAACTAGGGAACCCACTGCTTAAGCCTCAATAAAGCTTGCCTTGAGTGCTTCAAGTA
GTGTGTGCCCGTCTGTTGTGTGACTCTGGTAACTAGAGATCCCTCAGACCCTTTTAGTCAGTGTGGAAAA
TCTCTAGCAGTGGCGCCCGAACAGGGACTTGAAAGCGAAAGGGAAACCAGAGGAGCTCTCTCGACGCAGG
ACTCGGCTTGCTGAAGCGCGCACGGCAAGAGGCGAGGGGCGGCGACTGGTGAGTACGCCAAAAATTTTGA
CTAGCGGAGGCTAGAAGGAGAGAGATGGGTGCGAGAGCGTCAGTATTAAGCGGGGGAGAATTAGATCGCG
ATGGGAAAAAATTCGGTTAAGGCCAGGGGGAAAGAAAAAATATAAATTAAAACATATAGTATGGGCAAGC
AGGGAGCTAGAACGATTCGCAGTTAATCCTGGCCTGTTAGAAACATCAGAAGGCTGTAGACAAATACTGG
GACAGCTACAACCATCCCTTCAGACAGGATCAGAAGAACTTAGATCATTATATAATACAGTAGCAACCCT
CTATTGTGTGCATCAAAGGATAGAGATAAAAGACACCAAGGAAGCTTTAGACAAGATAGAGGAAGAGCAA
AACAAAAGTAAGACCACCGCACAGCAAGCGGCCGGCCGCGCTGATCTTCAGACCTGGAGGAGGAGATATG
AGGGACAATTGGAGAAGTGAATTATATAAATATAAAGTAGTAAAAATTGAACCATTAGGAGTAGCACCCA
CCAAGGCAAAGAGAAGAGTGGTGCAGAGAGAAAAAAGAGCAGTGGGAATAGGAGCTTTGTTCCTTGGGTT
CTTGGGAGCAGCAGGAAGCACTATGGGCGCAGCGTCAATGACGCTGACGGTACAGGCCAGACAATTATTG
TCTGGTATAGTGCAGCAGCAGAACAATTTGCTGAGGGCTATTGAGGCGCAACAGCATCTGTTGCAACTCA
CAGTCTGGGGCATCAAGCAGCTCCAGGCAAGAATCCTGGCTGTGGAAAGATACCTAAAGGATCAACAGCT
CCTGGGGATTTGGGGTTGCTCTGGAAAACTCATTTGCACCACTGCTGTGCCTTGGAATGCTAGTTGGAGT
AATAAATCTCTGGAACAGATTTGGAATCACACGACCTGGATGGAGTGGGACAGAGAAATTAACAATTACA
CAAGCTTAATACACTCCTTAATTGAAGAATCGCAAAACCAGCAAGAAAAGAATGAACAAGAATTATTGGA
ATTAGATAAATGGGCAAGTTTGTGGAATTGGTTTAACATAACAAATTGGCTGTGGTATATAAAATTATTC
ATAATGATAGTAGGAGGCTTGGTAGGTTTAAGAATAGTTTTTGCTGTACTTTCTATAGTGAATAGAGTTA
GGCAGGGATATTCACCATTATCGTTTCAGACCCACCTCCCAACCCCGAGGGGACCCGACAGGCCCGAAGG
AATAGAAGAAGAAGGTGGAGAGAGAGACAGAGACAGATCCATTCGATTAGTGAACGGATCGGCACTGCGT
GCGCCAATTCTGCAGACAAATGGCAGTATTCATCCACAATTTTAAAAGAAAAGGGGGGATTGGGGGGTAC
AGTGCAGGGGAAAGAATAGTAGACATAATAGCAACAGACATACAAACTAAAGAATTACAAAAACAAATTA
CAAAAATTCAAAATTTTCGGGTTTATTACAGGGACAGCAGAGATCCAGTTTGGTTAGTACCGGGCCCTAC
GCGTCCAAGGTCGGGCAGGAAGAGGGCCTATTTCCCATGATTCCTTCATATTTGCATATACGATACAAGG
CTGTTAGAGAGATAATTAGAATTAATTTGACTGTAAACACAAAGATATTAGTACAAAATACGTGACGTAG
AAAGTAATAATTTCTTGGGTAGTTTGCAGTTTTAAAATTATGTTTTAAAATGGACTATCATATGCTTACC
GTAACTTGAAAGTATTTCGATTTCTTGGCTTTATATATCTTGTGGAAAGGACGAAACACCGGTGGGTTTC
GGGCACTGCGTTTAAGAGCTATGCTGGAAACAGCATAGCAAGTTTAAATAAGGCTAGTCCGTTATCAACT
TGAAAAAGTGGCACCGAGTCGGTGCTTTTTTTGGATCCAATTCTACCGGGTAGGGGAGGCGCTTTTCCCA
AGGCAGTCTGGAGCATGCGCTTTAGCAGCCCCGCTGGGCACTTGGCGCTACACAAGTGGCCTCTGGCCTC
GCACACATTCCACATCCACCGGTAGGCGCCAACCGGCTCCGTTCTTTGGTGGCCCCTTCGCGCCACCTTC
TACTCCTCCCCTAGTCAGGAAGTTCCCCCCCGCCCCGCAGCTCGCGTCGTGCAGGACGTGACAAATGGAA
GTAGCACGTCTCACTAGTCTCGTGCAGATGGACAGCACCGCTGAGCAATGGAAGCGGGTAGGCCTTTGGG
GCAGCGGCCAATAGCAGCTTTGCTCCTTCGCTTTCTGGGCTCAGAGGCTGGGAAGGGGTGGGTCCGGGGG
CGGGCTCAGGGGCGGGCTCAGGGGCGGGGCGGGCGCCCGAAGGTCCTCCGGAGGCCCGGCATTCTGCACG
CTTCAAAAGCGCACGTCTGCCGCGCTGTTCTCCTCTTCCTCATCTCCGGGCCTTTCGACCTGCATCCATC
TAGATCTCGAGCAGCTGAAGCTTACCATGACCGAGTACAAGCCCACGGTGCGCCTCGCCACCCGCGACGA
CGTCCCCAGGGCCGTACGCACCCTCGCCGCCGCGTTCGCCGACTACCCCGCCACGCGCCACACCGTCGAT
CCGGACCGCCACATCGAGCGGGTCACCGAGCTGCAAGAACTCTTCCTCACGCGCGTCGGGCTCGACATCG
GCAAGGTGTGGGTCGCGGACGACGGCGCCGCGGTGGCGGTCTGGACCACGCCGGAGAGCGTCGAAGCGGG
GGCGGTGTTCGCCGAGATCGGCCCGCGCATGGCCGAGTTGAGCGGTTCCCGGCTGGCCGCGCAGCAACAG
ATGGAAGGCCTCCTGGCGCCGCACCGGCCCAAGGAGCCCGCGTGGTTCCTGGCCACCGTCGGCGTCTCGC
CCGACCACCAGGGCAAGGGTCTGGGCAGCGCCGTCGTGCTCCCCGGAGTGGAGGCGGCCGAGCGCGCCGG
GGTGCCCGCCTTCCTGGAGACCTCCGCGCCCCGCAACCTCCCCTTCTACGAGCGGCTCGGCTTCACCGTC
ACCGCCGACGTCGAGGTGCCCGAAGGACCGCGCACCTGGTGCATGACCCGCAAGCCCGGTGCCGGCGGCG
GGTCCGGAGGAGAGGGCAGAGGAAGTCTCCTAACATGCGGTGACGTGGAGGAGAATCCTGGCCCAATGAG
CGAGCTGATTAAGGAGAACATGCACATGAAGCTGTACATGGAGGGCACCGTGGACAACCATCACTTCAAG
TGCACATCCGAGGGCGAAGGCAAGCCCTACGAGGGCACCCAGACCATGAGAATCAAGGTGGTCGAGGGCG
GCCCTCTCCCCTTCGCCTTCGACATCCTGGCTACTAGCTTCCTCTACGGCAGCAAGACCTTCATCAACCA
CACCCAGGGCATCCCCGACTTCTTCAAGCAGTCCTTCCCTGAGGGCTTCACATGGGAGAGAGTCACCACA
TACGAGGACGGGGGCGTGCTGACCGCTACCCAGGACACCAGCCTCCAGGACGGCTGCCTCATCTACAACG
TCAAGATCAGAGGGGTGAACTTCACATCCAACGGCCCTGTGATGCAGAAGAAAACACTCGGCTGGGAGGC
CTTCACCGAGACGCTGTACCCCGCTGACGGCGGCCTGGAAGGCAGAAACGACATGGCCCTGAAGCTCGTG
GGCGGGAGCCATCTGATCGCAAACATCAAGACCACATATAGATCCAAGAAACCCGCTAAGAACCTCAAGA
TGCCTGGCGTCTACTATGTGGACTACAGACTGGAAAGAATCAAGGAGGCCAACAACGAGACCTACGTCGA
GCAGCACGAGGTGGCAGTGGCCAGATACTGCGACCTCCCTAGCAAACTGGGGCACAAGCTTAATTGAGCG
GCCGCTCAACCTCTGGATTACAAAATTTGTGAAAGATTGACTGGTATTCTTAACTATGTTGCTCCTTTTA
CGCTATGTGGATACGCTGCTTTAATGCCTTTGTATCATGCTATTGCTTCCCGTATGGCTTTCATTTTCTC
CTCCTTGTATAAATCCTGGTTGCTGTCTCTTTATGAGGAGTTGTGGCCCGTTGTCAGGCAACGTGGCGTG
GTGTGCACTGTGTTTGCTGACGCAACCCCCACTGGTTGGGGCATTGCCACCACCTGTCAGCTCCTTTCCG
GGACTTTCGCTTTCCCCCTCCCTATTGCCACGGCGGAACTCATCGCCGCCTGCCTTGCCCGCTGCTGGAC
AGGGGCTCGGCTGTTGGGCACTGACAATTCCGTGGTGTTGTCGGGGAAATCATCGTCCTTTCCTTGGCTG
CTCGCCTGTGTTGCCACCTGGATTCTGCGCGGGACGTCCTTCTGCTACGTCCCTTCGGCCCTCAATCCAG
CGGACCTTCCTTCCCGCGGCCTGCTGCCGGCTCTGCGGCCTCTTCCGCGTCTACGCCTTCGCCCTCAGAC
GAGTCGGATCTCCCTTTGGGCCGCCTCCCCGCAGGTACCTTTAAGACCAATGACTTACAAGGCAGCTGTA
GATCTTAGCCACTTTTTAAAAGAAAAGGGGGGACTGGAAGGGCTAATTCACTCCCAAAGAAGTCAAGATC
TGCTTTTTGCCTGTACTGGGTCTCTCTGGTTAGACCAGAGTCTCTCTGGTTAGACCAGATCTGAGCCTGG
GAGCTCTCTGGCTAACTAGGGAACCCACTGCTTAAGCCTCAATAAAGCTTGCCTTGAGTGCTTCAAGTAG
TGTGTGCCCGTCTGTTGTGTGACTCTGGTAACTAGAGATCCCTCAGACCCTTTTAGTCAGTGTGGAAAAT
CTCTAGCAGTTTAAACCCGCTGATCAGCCTCGACTGTGCCTTCTAGTTGCCAGCCATCTGTTGTTTGCCC
CTCCCCCGTGCCTTCCTTGACCCTGGAAGGTGCCACTCCCACTGTCCTTTCCTAATAAAATGAGGAAATT
GCATCGCATTGTCTGAGTAGGTGTCATTCTATTCTGGGGGGTGGGGTGGGGCAGGACAGCAAGGGGGAGG
ATTGGGAAGTCAATAGCAGGCATGCTGGGGATGCGGTGGGCTCTATGGGCGGCCGTTAATTAAGCTTTTG
TTCCCTTTAGTGAGGGTTAATTGCGCGCTTGGCGTAATCATGGTCATAGCTGTTTCCTGTGTGAAATTGT
TATCCGCTCACAATTCCACACAACATACGAGCCGGGAGCATAAAGTGTAAAGCCTGGGGTGCCTAATGAG
TGAGCTAACTCACATTAATTGCGTTGCGCTCACTGCCCGCTTTCCAGTCGGGAAACCTGTCGTGCCAGCT
GCATTAATGAATCGGCCAACGCGCGGGGAGAGGCGGTTTGCGTATTGGGCGCTCTTCCGCTTCCTCGCTC
ACTGACTCGCTGCGCTCGGTCGTTCGGCTGCGGCGAGCGGTATCAGCTCACTCAAAGGCGGTAATACGGT
TATCCACAGAATCAGGGGATAACGCAGGAAAGAACATGTGAGCAAAAGGCCAGCAAAAGGCCAGGAACCG
TAAAAAGGCCGCGTTGCTGGCGTTTTTCCATAGGCTCCGCCCCCCTGACGAGCATCACAAAAATCGACGC
TCAAGTCAGAGGTGGCGAAACCCGACAGGACTATAAAGATACCAGGCGTTTCCCCCTGGAAGCTCCCTCG
TGCGCTCTCCTGTTCCGACCCTGCCGCTTACCGGATACCTGTCCGCCTTTCTCCCTTCGGGAAGCGTGGC
GCTTTCTCATAGCTCACGCTGTAGGTATCTCAGTTCGGTGTAGGTCGTTCGCTCCAAGCTGGGCTGTGTG
CACGAACCCCCCGTTCAGCCCGACCGCTGCGCCTTATCCGGTAACTATCGTCTTGAGTCCAACCCGGTAA
GACACGACTTATCGCCACTGGCAGCAGCCACTGGTAACAGGATTAGCAGAGCGAGGTATGTAGGCGGTGC
TACAGAGTTCTTGAAGTGGTGGCCTAACTACGGCTACACTAGAAGAACAGTATTTGGTATCTGCGCTCTG
CTGAAGCCAGTTACCTTCGGAAAAAGAGTTGGTAGCTCTTGATCCGGCAAACAAACCACCGCTGGTAGCG
GTGGTTTTTTTGTTTGCAAGCAGCAGATTACGCGCAGAAAAAAAGGATCTCAAGAAGATCCTTTGATCTT
TTCTACGGGGTCTGACGCTCAGTGGAACGAAAACTCACGTTAAGGGATTTTGGTCATGAGATTATCAAAA
AGGATCTTCACCTAGATCCTTTTAAATTAAAAATGAAGTTTTAAATCAATCTAAAGTATATATGAGTAAA
CTTGGTCTGACAGTTACCAATGCTTAATCAGTGAGGCACCTATCTCAGCGATCTGTCTATTTCGTTCATC
CATAGTTGCCTGACTCCCCGTCGTGTAGATAACTACGATACGGGAGGGCTTACCATCTGGCCCCAGTGCT
GCAATGATACCGCGAGACCCACGCTCACCGGCTCCAGATTTATCAGCAATAAACCAGCCAGCCGGAAGGG
CCGAGCGCAGAAGTGGTCCTGCAACTTTATCCGCCTCCATCCAGTCTATTAATTGTTGCCGGGAAGCTAG
AGTAAGTAGTTCGCCAGTTAATAGTTTGCGCAACGTTGTTGCCATTGCTACAGGCATCGTGGTGTCACGC
TCGTCGTTTGGTATGGCTTCATTCAGCTCCGGTTCCCAACGATCAAGGCGAGTTACATGATCCCCCATGT
TGTGCAAAAAAGCGGTTAGCTCCTTCGGTCCTCCGATCGTTGTCAGAAGTAAGTTGGCCGCAGTGTTATC
ACTCATGGTTATGGCAGCACTGCATAATTCTCTTACTGTCATGCCATCCGTAAGATGCTTTTCTGTGACT
GGTGAGTACTCAACCAAGTCATTCTGAGAATAGTGTATGCGGCGACCGAGTTGCTCTTGCCCGGCGTCAA
TACGGGATAATACCGCGCCACATAGCAGAACTTTAAAAGTGCTCATCATTGGAAAACGTTCTTCGGGGCG
AAAACTCTCAAGGATCTTACCGCTGTTGAGATCCAGTTCGATGTAACCCACTCGTGCACCCAACTGATCT
TCAGCATCTTTTACTTTCACCAGCGTTTCTGGGTGAGCAAAAACAGGAAGGCAAAATGCCGCAAAAAAGG
GAATAAGGGCGACACGGAAATGTTGAATACTCATACTCTTCCTTTTTCAATATTATTGAAGCATTTATCA
GGGTTATTGTCTCATGAGCGGATACATATTTGAATGTATTTAGAAAAATAAACAAATAGGGGTTCCGCGC
ACATTTCCCCGAAAAGTGCCACCTAAATTGTAAGCGTTAATATTTTGTTAAAATTCGCGTTAAATTTTTG
TTAAATCAGCTCATTTTTTAACCAATAGGCCGAAATCGGCAAAATCCCTTATAAATCAAAAGAATAGACC
GAGATAGGGT
[37 nt withheld, positions 8061-8097]
AAAGAACGTGGACTCCAACGTCAAAGG
[49 nt withheld, positions 8125-8173]
T
[91 nt withheld, positions 8175-8265]
G
[124 nt withheld, positions 8267-8390]
CCCATTCGCCATTCAGGCTGCGCAACTGTTGGGAAGGGCGATCGGTGCGGGCCTCTTCGCTATTACGCCA
GCTGGCGAAAGGGGGATGTGCTGCAAGGCGATTAAGTTGGGTAACGCCAGGGTTTTCCCAGTCACGACGT
TGTAAAACGACGGCCAGTGAGCGCGCGTAATACGACTCACTATAGGGCGAATTGACTAGTACATAACTTA
CGGTAAATGGCCCGCCTGGCTGACCGCCCAACGACCCCCGCCCATTGAC
Features (pLannotate 1.2.2; 28 found; start..end, strand, type, name):
    242..441     +  promoter       CMV promoter: human cytomegalovirus (CMV) immediate early promoter
    459..639     +  LTR            5' LTR (truncated): truncated 5' long terminal repeat (LTR) from HIV-1
    686..811     +  misc_feature   HIV-1 Ψ: packaging signal of human immunodeficiency virus type 1
    795..1133    +  CDS            HIV-1 gag (fragment): gag protein from human immunodeficiency virus 1; gag
   1310..1543    +  misc_feature   RRE: The Rev response element (RRE) of HIV-1 allows for Rev-dependent mRNA export from the nucleus to the cytoplasm.
   1920..2020    +  CDS            Rev (fragment): human immunodeficiency virus 1 (HIV-1) Rev protein; rev; enhances nuclear export of unspliced and incompletely spliced viral mRNAs
   2070..2187    +  misc_feature   cPPT/CTS: central polypurine tract and central termination sequence of HIV-1
   2262..2502    +  promoter       U6 promoter: RNA polymerase III promoter for human U6 snRNA
   2548..2615    +  misc_RNA       tracrRNA (fragment): trans-activating CRISPR RNA for the Streptococcus pyogenes CRISPR/Cas9 system
   2638..3137    +  promoter       PGK promoter: mouse phosphoglycerate kinase 1 promoter
   3177..3773    +  CDS            PuroR (fragment): puromycin N-acetyltransferase; pac from Streptomyces; confers resistance to puromycin
   3846..4544    +  CDS            TagBFP: TagBFP is a basic (constitutively fluorescent) blue fluorescent protein published in 2008, derived from Entacmaea quadricolor. It is reported to be a very rapidly-maturing monomer with very low acid sensitivity.
   4556..5142    +  misc_feature   WPRE: woodchuck hepatitis virus posttranscriptional regulatory element
   5136..5282    +  CDS            nef (fragment): NEF_HV1LA - Experimental evidence at protein level: Swiss-Prot protein existence level 1. Extracellular Nef protein targets CD4(+) T-lymphocytes for apoptosis by interacting with CXCR4 surface receptors. From Human immunodeficiency virus type 1 group M subtype B (isolate Lai) (HIV-1).
   5290..5468    +  LTR            5' LTR (truncated): truncated 5' long terminal repeat (LTR) from HIV-1
   5494..5605    +  polyA_signal   bGH poly(A) signal: bovine growth hormone polyadenylation signal
   5744..5762    -  promoter       T3 promoter: promoter for bacteriophage T3 RNA polymerase
   5807..5823    -  protein_bind   lac operator: The lac repressor binds to the lac operator to inhibit transcription in E. coli. This inhibition can be relieved by adding lactose or isopropyl-β-D-thiogalactopyranoside (IPTG). lac repressor encoded by lacI
   5831..5861    -  promoter       lac promoter: promoter for the E. coli lac operon
   5876..5897    -  protein_bind   CAP binding site: CAP binding activates transcription in the presence of cAMP. E. coli catabolite activator protein
   5910..6002    -  CDS            lacI (fragment): lac repressor; lacI; The lac repressor binds to the lac operator to inhibit transcription in E. coli. This inhibition can be relieved by adding lactose or isopropyl-β-D-thiogalactopyranoside (IPTG).
   6185..6773    -  rep_origin     ori: high-copy-number ColE1/pMB1/pBR322/pUC origin of replication
   6944..7804    -  CDS            AmpR: β-lactamase; bla; confers resistance to ampicillin, carbenicillin, and related antibiotics
   7805..7909    -  promoter       AmpR promoter: bla
   7962..8390    -  rep_origin     f1 ori (sequence partly withheld): f1 bacteriophage origin of replication; arrow indicates direction of (+) strand synthesis
   8395..8550    -  CDS            lacZα (fragment): LacZα fragment of β-galactosidase; lacZ fragment
   8558..8576    +  promoter       T7 promoter: promoter for bacteriophage T7 RNA polymerase
   8590..241     +  enhancer       CMV enhancer (across the origin): human cytomegalovirus immediate early enhancer
