[The description below was written by a language model from this plasmid's Addgene catalogue record and pLannotate feature annotations shown in this document.]
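Description:
pKLV2-U6gRNA5(POU5F1_g1)-PGKpuroBFP-W is a lentiviral CRISPR guide-RNA expression plasmid of about 8.65 kb, made by inserting a guide sequence against human POU5F1 (OCT4) into the BbsI sites of the pKLV2-U6gRNA5(BbsI)-PGKpuroBFP-W backbone, destroying both sites. In bacteria it replicates from a high-copy ColE1/pUC-type origin and is selected with ampicillin through the β-lactamase gene. An f1 origin and remnants of a lac/lacZα cloning region flanked by T7 and T3 promoters also remain in the backbone.

The viral portion has a third-generation-style layout. A CMV enhancer/promoter is fused to a truncated HIV-1 5' LTR and drives production of the genomic RNA in packaging cells. It is followed by the Ψ packaging signal with a gag fragment, the Rev response element for Rev-dependent nuclear export, and the cPPT/CTS. A second truncated LTR and a bGH polyadenylation signal close the transfer unit.

Between these elements sit two expression units. The human U6 RNA polymerase III promoter transcribes the POU5F1 guide joined to a Streptococcus pyogenes Cas9 scaffold, which the feature table annotates as a tracrRNA fragment. Downstream, the mouse PGK promoter drives puromycin N-acetyltransferase followed by TagBFP. The table does not annotate the linker between these two coding regions. A WPRE enhances expression of this transcript.

No Cas9 is annotated, so the nuclease must be provided separately in the target cells. Transduced cells can be selected with puromycin or tracked by blue fluorescence. The stated purpose is expression of a POU5F1-targeting gRNA, and the associated publication used CRISPR perturbations with time-series single-cell RNA-seq to infer gene regulatory networks.
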