Addgene plasmid #211980: pKLV2-U6gRNA5(POU5F1_g1)-PGKpuroBFP-W
Purpose: Express gRNA against POU5F1 with puro and BFP
Depositing lab: Kosuke Yusa. Depositing organization: Kyoto University, Institute for Life and Medical Sciences. Publication: RENGE infers gene regulatory networks using time-series single-cell RNA-seq data with CRISPR perturbations. Ishikawa M, Sugino S, Masuda Y, Tarumoto Y, Seto Y, Taniyama N, Wagai F, Yamauchi Y, Kojima Y, Kiryu H, Yusa K, Eiraku M, Mochizuki A. Commun Biol. 2023 Dec 28;6(1):1290. doi: 10.1038/s42003-023-05594-4. PubMed 38155269.
Backbone
  Vector backbone: pKLV2-U6gRNA5(BbsI)-PGKpuroBFP-W
  Backbone size w/o insert (bp): 8630
  Total vector size (bp): 8650
  Vector type: Mammalian Expression, Lentiviral, CRISPR
  Selectable markers: Puromycin
Growth in bacteria
  Bacterial resistance: Ampicillin, 100 μg/mL
  Growth temperature: 37°C
  Growth strain: NEB Stable
  Copy number: High Copy
Gene/Insert
  Gene/Insert name: sgRNA targeting POU5F1
  gRNA/shRNA sequence: GTGGGTTTCGGGCACTGC
  Species: H. sapiens (human)
  GenBank ID: NM_002701.6
  Entrez Gene: POU5F1 (a.k.a. OCT3, OCT4, OCT4Borf1, OTF-3, OTF3, OTF4, Oct-3, Oct-4, Oct3/4)
  Promoter: Human U6 promoter
  Cloning method: Restriction Enzyme; 5′ cloning site BbsI (destroyed during cloning); 3′ cloning site BbsI (destroyed during cloning)
  Sequencing primers: 5′ AGATAATTAGAATTAATTTGACTG
Terms and licenses: Academic/Nonprofit Terms; Industry Terms: Not Available to Industry
How to cite: pKLV2-U6gRNA5(POU5F1_g1)-PGKpuroBFP-W was a gift from Kosuke Yusa (Addgene plasmid # 211980 ; http://n2t.net/addgene:211980 ; RRID:Addgene_211980)
